Addgene plasmid #138834: pPD057 VP64-ZF37
Purpose: Constitutive expression of VP64-ZF37 under the CMV promoter.
Depositing lab: Joshua Leonard. Depositing organization: Northwestern University. Publication: The COMET toolkit for composing customizable genetic programs in mammalian cells. Donahue PS, Draut JW, Muldoon JJ, Edelstein HI, Bagheri N, Leonard JN. Nat Commun. 2020 Feb 7;11(1):779. doi: 10.1038/s41467-019-14147-5. PubMed 32034124.
Backbone
  Vector backbone: pPD005 pcDNA Golden Gate
  Vector type: Mammalian Expression, Synthetic Biology
Growth in bacteria
  Bacterial resistance: Ampicillin, 100 μg/mL
  Growth temperature: 37°C
  Growth strain: DH5alpha
  Copy number: High Copy
Gene/Insert
  Gene/Insert name: VP64-ZF37
  Species: Synthetic
  Promoter: CMV
  Tag / fusion protein: 3xFlag (N terminal on insert)
  Cloning method: Restriction Enzyme; 5′ cloning site NheI (not destroyed); 3′ cloning site NotI (not destroyed)
  Sequencing primers: 5′ CGCAAATGGGCGGTAGGCGTG; 3′ TAGAAGGCACAGTCGAGG
Terms and licenses: Academic/Nonprofit Terms; Industry Terms: Not Available to Industry
Depositor comments: Leonard Lab plasmid reference number: L1363
How to cite: pPD057 VP64-ZF37 was a gift from Joshua Leonard (Addgene plasmid # 138834 ; http://n2t.net/addgene:138834 ; RRID:Addgene_138834)
