[The description below was written by a language model from this plasmid's Addgene catalogue record and pLannotate feature annotations shown in this document.]
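Description:
pPD057 VP64-ZF37 is a mammalian expression plasmid built on pPD005, a pcDNA-derived backbone adapted for Golden Gate assembly, and belongs to the COMET toolkit of parts for composing synthetic genetic programs in mammalian cells. It is propagated in E. coli as a high-copy plasmid through a ColE1/pUC-type origin and selected with ampicillin via the β-lactamase gene and its native promoter. An f1 phage origin is also present. Downstream of the expression cassette sits an SV40 early promoter followed by an SV40 polyadenylation signal. Only a short fragment of a bleomycin-family resistance gene is detected between them, so the sequence annotation does not support a functional mammalian selection marker, and the construct appears suited mainly to transient transfection.

The payload is a synthetic transcription factor, VP64-ZF37, inserted between retained NheI and NotI sites. It is driven by the human cytomegalovirus immediate early enhancer and promoter for strong constitutive expression and terminated by the bovine growth hormone polyadenylation signal. A T7 promoter lies just upstream of the coding region. The protein carries an N-terminal 3xFLAG tag for detection, followed by VP64, a transactivation domain made of tandem repeats of the minimal herpes simplex virus VP16 activation motif, fused to the zinc finger DNA-binding domain designated ZF37. The automated annotation picks up only short fragments of the tag and of the VP16 repeats and does not annotate the zinc finger. The short hits to an HIV-1 LTR, lacI and bom are likely incidental backbone matches. The plasmid is used to supply a constitutive activator that would switch on promoters containing the matching ZF37 binding sites. The record does not name a specific partner reporter.
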