Features (pLannotate 1.2.2; 21 found; start..end, strand, type, name):
     28..80      -  misc_feature   bom (fragment): basis of mobility region from pBR322
    235..614     +  enhancer       CMV enhancer: human cytomegalovirus immediate early enhancer
    615..818     +  promoter       CMV promoter: human cytomegalovirus (CMV) immediate early promoter
    814..847     +  LTR            5' LTR (truncated) (fragment): truncated 5' long terminal repeat (LTR) from HIV-1
    863..881     +  promoter       T7 promoter: promoter for bacteriophage T7 RNA polymerase
    952..975     +  CDS            3xFLAG (fragment): three tandem FLAG® epitope tags
   1147..1163    +  CDS            VP96 (fragment): 6 tandem repeats of the minimal activation domain of herpes simplex virus VP16 (Cheng et al., 2013)
   1563..1674    +  polyA_signal   bGH poly(A) signal: bovine growth hormone polyadenylation signal
   1791..1812    +  promoter       SV40 promoter (fragment): SV40 enhancer and early promoter
   1833..2261    +  rep_origin     f1 ori (sequence partly withheld): f1 bacteriophage origin of replication; arrow indicates direction of (+) strand synthesis
   2266..2288    +  promoter       SV40 promoter (fragment): SV40 enhancer and early promoter
   2289..2480    +  promoter       SV40 promoter: SV40 early promoter
   2507..2605    +  CDS            ble (fragment): BLE_KLEPN - Experimental evidence at protein level: Swiss-Prot protein existence level 1. Binding protein with a strong affinity to the bleomycin family of antibiotics. Binds to CL990; an antimitotic-antibiotic compound. From Klebsiella pneumoniae.
   2600..2721    +  polyA_signal   SV40 poly(A) signal: SV40 polyadenylation signal
   2794..2810    -  protein_bind   lac operator: The lac repressor binds to the lac operator to inhibit transcription in E. coli. This inhibition can be relieved by adding lactose or isopropyl-β-D-thiogalactopyranoside (IPTG). lac repressor encoded by lacI
   2818..2848    -  promoter       lac promoter: promoter for the E. coli lac operon
   2863..2884    -  protein_bind   CAP binding site: CAP binding activates transcription in the presence of cAMP. E. coli catabolite activator protein
   2897..2989    -  CDS            lacI (fragment): lac repressor; lacI; The lac repressor binds to the lac operator to inhibit transcription in E. coli. This inhibition can be relieved by adding lactose or isopropyl-β-D-thiogalactopyranoside (IPTG).
   3172..3760    -  rep_origin     ori: high-copy-number ColE1/pMB1/pBR322/pUC origin of replication
   3931..4791    -  CDS            AmpR: β-lactamase; bla; confers resistance to ampicillin, carbenicillin, and related antibiotics
   4792..4896    -  promoter       AmpR promoter: bla
>Addgene plasmid #138834 | pPD057 VP64-ZF37 | addgene full sequence | sequence record 321724 | Addgene NGS Result
GACGGATCGGGAGATCTCCCGATCCCCTATGGTGCACTCTCAGTACAATCTGCTCTGATGCCGCATAGTT
AAGCCAGTATCTGCTCCCTGCTTGTGTGTTGGAGGTCGCTGAGTAGTGCGCGAGCAAAATTTAAGCTACA
ACAAGGCAAGGCTTGACCGACAATTGCATGAAGAATCTGCTTAGGGTTAGGCGTTTTGCGCTGCTTCGCG
ATGTACGGGCCAGATATACGCGTTGACATTGATTATTGACTAGTTATTAATAGTAATCAATTACGGGGTC
ATTAGTTCATAGCCCATATATGGAGTTCCGCGTTACATAACTTACGGTAAATGGCCCGCCTGGCTGACCG
CCCAACGACCCCCGCCCATTGACGTCAATAATGACGTATGTTCCCATAGTAACGCCAATAGGGACTTTCC
ATTGACGTCAATGGGTGGAGTATTTACGGTAAACTGCCCACTTGGCAGTACATCAAGTGTATCATATGCC
AAGTACGCCCCCTATTGACGTCAATGACGGTAAATGGCCCGCCTGGCATTATGCCCAGTACATGACCTTA
TGGGACTTTCCTACTTGGCAGTACATCTACGTATTAGTCATCGCTATTACCATGGTGATGCGGTTTTGGC
AGTACATCAATGGGCGTGGATAGCGGTTTGACTCACGGGGATTTCCAAGTCTCCACCCCATTGACGTCAA
TGGGAGTTTGTTTTGGCACCAAAATCAACGGGACTTTCCAAAATGTCGTAACAACTCCGCCCCATTGACG
CAAATGGGCGGTAGGCGTGTACGGTGGGAGGTCTATATAAGCAGAGCTCTCTGGCTAACTAGAGAACCCA
CTGCTTACTGGCTTATCGAAATTAATACGACTCACTATAGGGAGTCCCAAGCTGGCTAGCGCCACCATGG
ATTATAAGGATCACGATGGCGACTACAAGGACCACGATATTGACTACAAAGACGATGACGATAAAATGGC
TCCTAAGAAAAAGCGCAAAGTCGGTATCCATGGCGTTCCCGGATCAGACGCATTGGACGATTTTGATCTG
GATATGCTGGGAAGTGACGCCCTCGATGATTTTGACCTTGACATGCTTGGTTCGGATGCCCTTGATGACT
TTGACCTCGACATGCTCGGCAGTGACGCCCTTGATGATTTCGACCTGGACATGCTGATTAACTCTAGAAG
TTCCGGATCTTCTGGTTCTGGTTCTGGTTCAGGATCCGGTACCGGTGGAGCTAGACCCGGGGAGCGCCCC
TTCCAGTGTCGCATTTGCATGCGGAACTTTTCGAGAAATTTCATTTTGCAAAGACATACCCGTACTCATA
CCGGTGAAAAACCGTTTCAGTGTCGGATCTGTATGCGAAATTTCTCCGATAGAGCTAATTTGAGGAGGCA
TCTGCGTACGCACACCGGCGAGAAGCCATTCCAATGCCGAATATGCATGCGCAACTTCAGTAGACATGAT
CAATTGACTAGACACCTAAAAACCCACCTGAGAGGATCTTAAGCGGCCGCTCGAGTCTAGAGGGCCCGTT
TAAACCCGCTGATCAGCCTCGACTGTGCCTTCTAGTTGCCAGCCATCTGTTGTTTGCCCCTCCCCCGTGC
CTTCCTTGACCCTGGAAGGTGCCACTCCCACTGTCCTTTCCTAATAAAATGAGGAAATTGCATCGCATTG
TCTGAGTAGGTGTCATTCTATTCTGGGGGGTGGGGTGGGGCAGGACAGCAAGGGGGAGGATTGGGAAGTC
AATAGCAGGCATGCTGGGGATGCGGTGGGCTCTATGGCTTCTGAGGCGGAAAGAACCAGCTGGGGCTCTA
GGGGGTATCCCC
[124 nt withheld, positions 1833-1956]
C
[91 nt withheld, positions 1958-2048]
A
[49 nt withheld, positions 2050-2098]
CCTTTGACGTTGGAGTCCACGTTCTTT
[37 nt withheld, positions 2126-2162]
ACCCTATCTCGGTCTATTCTTTTGATTTATAAGGGATTTTGCCGATTTCGGCCTATTGGTTAAAAAATGA
GCTGATTTAACAAAAATTTAACGCGAATTAATTCTGTGGAATGTGTGTCAGTTAGGCTCAATTAGTCAGC
AACCATAGTCCCGCCCCTAACTCCGCCCATCCCGCCCCTAACTCCGCCCAGTTCCGCCCATTCTCCGCCC
CATGGCTGACTAATTTTTTTTATTTATGCAGAGGCCGAGGCCGCCTCTGCCTCTGAGCTATTCCAGAAGT
AGTGAGGAGGCTTTTTTGGAGGCCTAGGCTTTTGCAAAAAGCTCCCGGGAGCTTGTATATCCATTTTCGG
AGGTTGGGCTTCGGAATCGTTTTCCGGGACGCCGGCTGGATGATCCTCCAGCGCGGGGATCTCATGCTGG
AGTTCTTCGCCCACCCCAACTTGTTTATTGCAGCTTATAATGGTTACAAATAAAGCAATAGCATCACAAA
TTTCACAAATAAAGCATTTTTTTCACTGCATTCTAGTTGTGGTTTGTCCAAACTCATCAATGTATCTTAT
CATGTCTGTATACCGTCGACCTCTAGCTAGAGCTTGGCGTAATCATGGTCATAGCTGTTTCCTGTGTGAA
ATTGTTATCCGCTCACAATTCCACACAACATACGAGCCGGAAGCATAAAGTGTAAAGCCTGGGGTGCCTA
ATGAGTGAGCTAACTCACATTAATTGCGTTGCGCTCACTGCCCGCTTTCCAGTCGGGAAACCTGTCGTGC
CAGCTGCATTAATGAATCGGCCAACGCGCGGGGAGAGGCGGTTTGCGTATTGGGCGCTCTTCCGCTTCCT
CGCTCACTGACTCGCTGCGCTCGGTCGTTCGGCTGCGGCGAGCGGTATCAGCTCACTCAAAGGCGGTAAT
ACGGTTATCCACAGAATCAGGGGATAACGCAGGAAAGAACATGTGAGCAAAAGGCCAGCAAAAGGCCAGG
AACCGTAAAAAGGCCGCGTTGCTGGCGTTTTTCCATAGGCTCCGCCCCCCTGACGAGCATCACAAAAATC
GACGCTCAAGTCAGAGGTGGCGAAACCCGACAGGACTATAAAGATACCAGGCGTTTCCCCCTGGAAGCTC
CCTCGTGCGCTCTCCTGTTCCGACCCTGCCGCTTACCGGATACCTGTCCGCCTTTCTCCCTTCGGGAAGC
GTGGCGCTTTCTCATAGCTCACGCTGTAGGTATCTCAGTTCGGTGTAGGTCGTTCGCTCCAAGCTGGGCT
GTGTGCACGAACCCCCCGTTCAGCCCGACCGCTGCGCCTTATCCGGTAACTATCGTCTTGAGTCCAACCC
GGTAAGACACGACTTATCGCCACTGGCAGCAGCCACTGGTAACAGGATTAGCAGAGCGAGGTATGTAGGC
GGTGCTACAGAGTTCTTGAAGTGGTGGCCTAACTACGGCTACACTAGAAGAACAGTATTTGGTATCTGCG
CTCTGCTGAAGCCAGTTACCTTCGGAAAAAGAGTTGGTAGCTCTTGATCCGGCAAACAAACCACCGCTGG
TAGCGGTGGTTTTTTTGTTTGCAAGCAGCAGATTACGCGCAGAAAAAAAGGATCTCAAGAAGATCCTTTG
ATCTTTTCTACGGGGTCTGACGCTCAGTGGAACGAAAACTCACGTTAAGGGATTTTGGTCATGAGATTAT
CAAAAAGGATCTTCACCTAGATCCTTTTAAATTAAAAATGAAGTTTTAAATCAATCTAAAGTATATATGA
GTAAACTTGGTCTGACAGTTACCAATGCTTAATCAGTGAGGCACCTATCTCAGCGATCTGTCTATTTCGT
TCATCCATAGTTGCCTGACTCCCCGTCGTGTAGATAACTACGATACGGGAGGGCTTACCATCTGGCCCCA
GTGCTGCAATGATACCGCGAGATCCACGCTCACCGGCTCCAGATTTATCAGCAATAAACCAGCCAGCCGG
AAGGGCCGAGCGCAGAAGTGGTCCTGCAACTTTATCCGCCTCCATCCAGTCTATTAATTGTTGCCGGGAA
GCTAGAGTAAGTAGTTCGCCAGTTAATAGTTTGCGCAACGTTGTTGCCATTGCTACAGGCATCGTGGTGT
CACGCTCGTCGTTTGGTATGGCTTCATTCAGCTCCGGTTCCCAACGATCAAGGCGAGTTACATGATCCCC
CATGTTGTGCAAAAAAGCGGTTAGCTCCTTCGGTCCTCCGATCGTTGTCAGAAGTAAGTTGGCCGCAGTG
TTATCACTCATGGTTATGGCAGCACTGCATAATTCTCTTACTGTCATGCCATCCGTAAGATGCTTTTCTG
TGACTGGTGAGTACTCAACCAAGTCATTCTGAGAATAGTGTATGCGGCGACCGAGTTGCTCTTGCCCGGC
GTCAATACGGGATAATACCGCGCCACATAGCAGAACTTTAAAAGTGCTCATCATTGGAAAACGTTCTTCG
GGGCGAAAACTCTCAAGGATCTTACCGCTGTTGAGATCCAGTTCGATGTAACCCACTCGTGCACCCAACT
GATCTTCAGCATCTTTTACTTTCACCAGCGTTTCTGGGTGAGCAAAAACAGGAAGGCAAAATGCCGCAAA
AAAGGGAATAAGGGCGACACGGAAATGTTGAATACTCATACTCTTCCTTTTTCAATATTATTGAAGCATT
TATCAGGGTTATTGTCTCATGAGCGGATACATATTTGAATGTATTTAGAAAAATAAACAAATAGGGGTTC
CGCGCACATTTCCCCGAAAAGTGCCACCTGACGTC
