>Addgene plasmid #138834 | pPD057 VP64-ZF37 | depositor partial sequence | sequence record 268335 | VP64-ZF37 gene
ATGGATTATAAGGATCACGATGGCGACTACAAGGACCACGATATTGACTACAAAGACGATGACGATAAAA
TGGCTCCTAAGAAAAAGCGCAAAGTCGGTATCCATGGCGTTCCCGGATCAGACGCATTGGACGATTTTGA
TCTGGATATGCTGGGAAGTGACGCCCTCGATGATTTTGACCTTGACATGCTTGGTTCGGATGCCCTTGAT
GACTTTGACCTCGACATGCTCGGCAGTGACGCCCTTGATGATTTCGACCTGGACATGCTGATTAACTCTA
GAAGTTCCGGATCTTCTGGTTCTGGTTCTGGTTCAGGATCCGGTACCGGTGGAGCTAGACCCGGGGAGCG
CCCCTTCCAGTGTCGCATTTGCATGCGGAACTTTTCGAGAAATTTCATTTTGCAAAGACATACCCGTACT
CATACCGGTGAAAAACCGTTTCAGTGTCGGATCTGTATGCGAAATTTCTCCGATAGAGCTAATTTGAGGA
GGCATCTGCGTACGCACACCGGCGAGAAGCCATTCCAATGCCGAATATGCATGCGCAACTTCAGTAGACA
TGATCAATTGACTAGACACCTAAAAACCCACCTGAGAGGATCTTAA
